>Addgene plasmid #247058 | pBEL3250 | addgene full sequence | sequence record 492970 | Addgene NGS Result
GACCAGGTAGATATCGAGCATTACCCACTCTTTAAGTCGCTCAAGCATCAGCAGTACCGGACGTAAATTC
ATTCCCAGTCGGTTACCAAACCATAAATAAGCTATGGAGGTCACCAGAATGAGCGGGGCACCAATAACGC
AGAAAAAGACCATCGACCCCGTTATCGCATCGCCCTGTTTGGTCATTTGCCAGATGCCTTGCATAACGTT
GGCGTCAATACGAATGCCTAACAGCCAGATATGCAACAGCGGTTCGCCCCAGGCAAACGGCATAAGCAAC
AGCATGGTGAAGGCCATTGCCGCCAGGCGCGTTAGCGACCAGTCGCGCCCGTCACGAATTTTTGCCTGAC
AGCGCGGACAATAGGCACTTTGATGAGAATTTATCTCGGGCAGGCTAAACAGCATGTCACATTGCGGGCA
ACGTTGGTAATCACCACGCGGCAGTTCCTCGCCGATTGCCCTCACTGTTATCTTTTTTGTCGGCGTAATT
TGTGGTGTGTTAAGAGCCATATGTATATCTCCTTCTTAAAGTTAAACAAAATTATTTCTAGAGGGAAACC
GTTGTGGTCTCCCTATAGTGAGTCGTATTAATTTCGCGGGATCGAGATCTCGGGCAGCGTTGGGTCCTGG
CCACGGGTGCGCATGATCGTGCTCCTGTCGTTGAGGACCCGGCTAGGCTGGCGGGGTTGCCTTACTGGTT
AGCAGAATGAATCACCGATACGCGAGCGAACGTGAAGCGACTGCTGCTGCAAAACGTCTGCGACCTGAGC
AACAACATGAATGGTCTTCGGTTTCCGTGTTTCGTAAAGTCTGGAAACGCGGAAGTCAGCGCCCTGCACC
ATTATGTTCCGGATCTGCATCGCAGGATGCTGCTGGCTACCCTGTGGAACACCTACATCTGTATTAACGA
AGCGCTGGCATTGACCCTGAGTGATTTTTCTCTGGTCCCGCCGCATCCATACCGCCAGTTGTTTACCCTC
ACAACGTTCCAGTAACCGGGCATGTTCATCATCAGTAACCCGTATCGTGAGCATCCTCTCTCGTTTCATC
GGTATCATTACCCCCATGAACAGAAATCCCCCTTACACGGAGGCATCAGTGACCAAACAGGAAAAAACCG
CCCTTAACATGGCCCGCTTTATCAGAAGCCAGACATTAACGCTTCTGGAGAAACTCAACGAGCTGGACGC
GGATGAACAGGCAGACATCTGTGAATCGCTTCACGACCACGCTGATGAGCTTTACCGCAGCTGCCTCGCG
CGTTTCGGTGATGACGGTGAAAACCTCTGACACATGCAGCTCCCGGAGACGGTCACAGCTTGTCTGTAAG
CGGATGCCGGGAGCAGACAAGCCCGTCAGGGCGCGTCAGCGGGTGTTGGCGGGTGTCGGGGCGCAGCCAT
GACCCAGTCACGTAGCGATAGCGGAGTGTATACTGGCTTAACTATGCGGCATCAGAGCAGATTGTACTGA
GAGTGCACCATTGCGGTGTGAAATACCGCACAGATGCGTAAGGAGAAAATACCGCATCAGGCGCTCTTCC
GCTTCCTCGCTCACTGACTCGCTGCGCTCGGTCGTTCGGCTGCGGCGAGCGGTATCAGCTCACTCAAAGG
CGGTAATACGGTTATCCACAGAATCAGGGGATAACGCAGGAAAGAACATGTGAGCAAAAGGCCAGCAAAA
GGCCAGGAACCGTAAAAAGGCCGCGTTGCTGGCGTTTTTCCATAGGCTCCGCCCCCCTGACGAGCATCAC
AAAAATCGACGCTCAAGTCAGAGGTGGCGAAACCCGACAGGACTATAAAGATACCAGGCGTTTCCCCCTG
GAAGCTCCCTCGTGCGCTCTCCTGTTCCGACCCTGCCGCTTACCGGATACCTGTCCGCCTTTCTCCCTTC
GGGAAGCGTGGCGCTTTCTCATAGCTCACGCTGTAGGTATCTCAGTTCGGTGTAGGTCGTTCGCTCCAAG
CTGGGCTGTGTGCACGAACCCCCCGTTCAGCCCGACCGCTGCGCCTTATCCGGTAACTATCGTCTTGAGT
CCAACCCGGTAAGACACGACTTATCGCCACTGGCAGCAGCCACTGGTAACAGGATTAGCAGAGCGAGGTA
TGTAGGCGGTGCTACAGAGTTCTTGAAGTGGTGGCCTAACTACGGCTACACTAGAAGGACAGTATTTGGT
ATCTGCGCTCTGCTGAAGCCAGTTACCTTCGGAAAAAGAGTTGGTAGCTCTTGATCCGGCAAACAAACCA
CCGCTGGTAGCGGTGGTTTTTTTGTTTGCAAGCAGCAGATTACGCGCAGAAAAAAAGGATCTCAAGAAGA
TCCTTTGATCTTTTCTACGGGGTCTGACGCTCAGTGGAACGAAAACTCACGTTAAGGGATTTTGGTCATG
AGATTATCAAAAAGGATCTTCACCTAGATCCTTTTAAATTAAAAATGAAGTTTTAAATCAATCTAAAGTA
TATATGAGTAAACTTGGTCTGACAGTTACCAATGCTTAATCAGTGAGGCACCTATCTCAGCGATCTGTCT
ATTTCGTTCATCCATAGTTGCCTGACTCCCCGTCGTGTAGATAACTACGATACGGGAGGGCTTACCATCT
GGCCCCAGTGCTGCAATGATACCGCGAGACCCACGCTCACCGGCTCCAGATTTATCAGCAATAAACCAGC
CAGCCGGAAGGGCCGAGCGCAGAAGTGGTCCTGCAACTTTATCCGCCTCCATCCAGTCTATTAATTGTTG
CCGGGAAGCTAGAGTAAGTAGTTCGCCAGTTAATAGTTTGCGCAACGTTGTTGCCATTGCTGCAGGCATC
GTGGTGTCACGCTCGTCGTTTGGTATGGCTTCATTCAGCTCCGGTTCCCAACGATCAAGGCGAGTTACAT
GATCCCCCATGTTGTGCAAAAAAGCGGTTAGCTCCTTCGGTCCTCCGATCGTTGTCAGAAGTAAGTTGGC
CGCAGTGTTATCACTCATGGTTATGGCAGCACTGCATAATTCTCTTACTGTCATGCCATCCGTAAGATGC
TTTTCTGTGACTGGTGAGTACTCAACCAAGTCATTCTGAGAATAGTGTATGCGGCGACCGAGTTGCTCTT
GCCCGGCGTCAACACGGGATAATACCGCGCCACATAGCAGAACTTTAAAAGTGCTCATCATTGGAAAACG
TTCTTCGGGGCGAAAACTCTCAAGGATCTTACCGCTGTTGAGATCCAGTTCGATGTAACCCACTCGTGCA
CCCAACTGATCTTCAGCATCTTTTACTTTCACCAGCGTTTCTGGGTGAGCAAAAACAGGAAGGCAAAATG
CCGCAAAAAAGGGAATAAGGGCGACACGGAAATGTTGAATACTCATACTCTTCCTTTTTCAATATTATTG
AAGCATTTATCAGGGTTATTGTCTCATGAGCGGATACATATTTGAATGTATTTAGAAAAATAAACAAATA
GGGGTTCCGCGCACATTTCCCCGAAAAGTGCCACCTGACGTCTAAGAAACCATTATTATCATGACATTAA
CCTATAAAAATAGGCGTATCACGAGGCCCTTTCGTCTTCAAGAATTATCCGGATATAGTTCCTCCTTTCA
GCAAAAAACCCCTCAAGACCCGTTTAGAGGCCCCAAGGGGTTATGCTAGTTATTGCTCAGCGGTGGCAGC
AGCCAACTCAGCTTCCTTTCGGGCTTTGTTAGCAGCCGGATCTGCTCGAGGTGGGCATTATTTGGGAAGC
GCAGTTCCCCATTCACGCCACTCTTTCGGTTCACTTTCCTGCAACAGGAAGTGTTTGCCTTCCTGGGCTT
TCGGTGCCAGTGGCGTACCCGGAGGCGTGGCGAAGGCGATGCCGCCACGGATAAACTGGTTAAAGGTGCC
GGTTTTCACTACGCCGCCCGTCAGACCAAAGTCCAGACTGTAACCCGATGCCAACCAGAAGACGGAATTG
TTACGCACCAGGTGTTGATAGCGTTTACTGATGCGCATCGCAATCATCACGCGATCTGACAATGTCCCCA
GCGTCATTCCTGTAACCGTACCGACTTCCAGACCACGGAACAGCACAGGCGTACCGATGCCTAACGAACC
GGCTTCCGGCGCTTCAACAATAATGCTTAAGCCATCCAGGTACCGCGAATCAGTAATGGTGGCCTCTTGT
AATTCAAAGTCGCGGCGAGGATTGCCCCGGCCTGGTTCGACGTTGATATACGGCTGGAGGATAGTATCAA
GATGCTCAACGCCAGCTGCCGAAATTTGCGGTGTGACCACTGAGAAGCGCGTACCACCGCGAGCAAAGGT
CTGGACATATTCCGGGTAAAGTACCGCCTTTGCCTGTACTTCATTGCGTGCGGTAATCAGATCCAGCGTC
TGGATTTGCCCGATGTCAATACCGAGATAGCGAATTGGCATCCCGACCGCCAGTTTTCCGGCATCGAAAG
CGTGAAGCGTAATCTGCCCGCCAACCGCACGGGCCGCTGTTTCGGAAGCATACAGAATACGCTTATCGCC
TTTACGCTGACTGGCGCTGGCACCGCTGAGGTTGTCGAAGCTAATGGCTCCCTTTAGAGCTCTGGAGAGC
GGGGATGCCTGTACGGTCAGACCACTACCATTCAGCTGAACTTTCGCCCCGCCTTCTGCCCAGAACACGC
TATTGCTGGTCAGAAGGTTGCGATACTCCGGCTTAATATGCAGATCGATGTCAAACGCGTTAGCTCGCGG
ACGCACGGTAATCACTTCACCAACTTCAAATTTACGGTACAGCACTACCGATCCTGCCTGCACATCCGGC
AGCGTCTCTGCACTCAAACTCACGGTTGTGGTGGGTAAATCGCTAAGGCTGTTCTCCAGCGCTTTTTCCA
AATTGGCATACAGTGGATAGCTGGCTTTCATCTCACCTTTATCGCCCGGCAGAATACGGATCCCGCCATT
GATCCATTCTGAGGCGCTGGCACCGAGAAACTCAACGCCATCCAGCCCCACCTTCACATCGACACGGCTG
TTGACGACAAATTTGCTATCGCCTTTTACCAGTTCGCGATGCTGAGGCTCGATGGCGACGGTAAAGGTGA
CGCCTTTGCTGGTGAGTTTACGATCGATAACCTGGCCTACCTGCACGCCGTGAAGAATGAGCGGCTGACC
CGCATCAATACCGTAACTTTCCGGCGCGGTCAGGGTCAGCGTCAGAACATCAGGTTCATGCAGCAGTGCT
TTTTCGCCTGGCACAACAACGAATTCTTTGCGTGGCTCGCCATCGCCGGGCACCAGCTCGAAGGTTTTGC
CGGTCAGCAGGGCGCTGAGATTAGCATCGCTAAGGGATAATTTCGGGTTGCGTAATTCGATGCGGGTATT
TTCACGAAGCAGGGTAACGACGCTGGGATCAACGGTCATTTCCCCTGTGACTTTACCACCAGGATTTAAA
TCCAGTTTAGTCAGCTGTCCGACTTCCAGCCCCTGATACATTAACGGCGTCGAGTCGGCGGTTAATCCGG
CCCCACTCGGCAGTTCCAGTTTTATTATTACGCCACGCTGGCTGTGGGCCAGATCTTCATACAGACCAAA
GGTATCTTCCGCCTCGGCAGGTTTCGACTCTTCTGGTGAATCGAAGGCAATCGCACCGTTAACCAGTGCC
GCCAAGCTTTCCAGTTTCACCTTCGCGCCACTGATACTGACGTTGGCATCAACGCCGGAAACGTTCCAGA
AACGGCTACCTTTTTTCACCAGATCGGTAAAACGCCGCTCGATCAGGACATCAATCACCACGCCTTGCTT
GTTGGGATTGATGGCATAGTCGTAGACTTTTCCCACCGGGATCTTGCGGAAATAGACCAATGAACCGCTG
TTCAGCGAACCGAGATCGGGGGCTTGCAGGTGGATCATCAGATCGCCATTGTCCAGCCGATATTTCGGTT
GGGTATCGAGTGCGACAAAGTGATCCTGCTCTTTACCTTTCCCGGGCATCATGCCGATATAGTTCCCACC
GACGAGGGCGTCCAGCCCGGAGACACCTGCCAACGATGCTTTTGGCGTCACCAGCCAGAACTGAGTCTCT
TCGCGCAGCGCATCTTTCATATCGGACTTGATGCTGACCTTGACTTCAATCTTACGAAGATCGTCGCTGA
GGCTGATGTCCTGCACTGTTCCGACTTCAACGCCCTGATAACGAACAGGCGTCTTGCCTGGAACAATACC
ATCCGCCGACATAAAGTCGATGGTGACGGTATTACCCCGGTCCTGATAACTGTCCCAAATCAGCCAACTG
GCAATCATTAGCGCGATGAACGGCAGCAGCCAGAAAGGTGAGATACGGCGTTTATTTTTAATCTGCGCTT
CAGTCGTCGAAGCGGGCGTTTCCTGACTCATGTGCATCCCAAAGTAAGCGGCTGTCCAGCCATTCCACAG
CAAGAATAGTCAAAATTACCGCTGCGCCGAAATAAAACGCAGCCGGTCCCATAGTAAAAGCGAGGATCTG
ATCGCGATTAATCAGCGACATGGTTAAAGATATGACAAACAGGTCGAGCATCGACCAGCGACCAATCCAG
GTCACCATCCGCAGTAACAGAATGCGTGTGCGTAAACCTTGCTGGCATTTAAAATGAATGCTCAACAGTA
AAGTGAACATGACGATCACTTTAGTAAACGGGACCAGAATACTGGCGATAAACACGATTCCTGCAACCGC
AATGTTGCTACTTGCCAGCGACATAATTCCGGAAAGAATTGTATCTTCCTGCCGTCCTCCGTTCAGATAA
ATGATAGAAATAGGCAACAGGTTGGCAGGTAACAATAAAACGATTGACGCTAACAGCGCCGCCCAGCATT
TTTGCAGACTATGACGGCGACGCAGGCGTAGCGGGATATGGCAACGCGGGCAGCGACCACGCTGATCTGG
ATAGCCGGTAAAATGGCACCCTAGGCAGACACGAAGTTTCTCGTCCCTACGCGTAGCGGGGCGCTGCGGA
TAAAATCGCTCCCACAGTTCTTCGACATTAAGATGTGACAACGTCACCGTCGTTAAAATCACCAACGCCA
CAAAAGAGAACAAGCCGACACCAGCCTGGATATGGGCATAATCCTGTACCTTTATAGAAGCAACGCCAAT
GCC
Features (pLannotate 1.2.2; 12 found; start..end, strand, type, name):
    518..540     -  RBS            RBS: efficient ribosome binding site from bacteriophage T7 gene 10 (Olins and Rangwala, 1989)
    572..590     -  promoter       T7 promoter: promoter for bacteriophage T7 RNA polymerase
    702..1082    -  CDS            YPB1_ECOLX: Protein predicted: Swiss-Prot protein existence level 4. From Escherichia coli.
   1099..1290    +  CDS            rop: Rop protein, which maintains plasmids at low copy number; rop
   1392..1531    +  misc_feature   bom: basis of mobility region from pBR322
   1717..2305    -  rep_origin     ori: high-copy-number ColE1/pMB1/pBR322/pUC origin of replication
   2476..3336    -  CDS            AmpR: β-lactamase; bla; confers resistance to ampicillin, carbenicillin, and related antibiotics
   3337..3441    -  promoter       AmpR promoter: bla
   3572..3619    -  terminator     T7 terminator: transcription terminator for bacteriophage T7 RNA polymerase
   3627..3676    -  CDS            SET1 (fragment): solubility-enhancement tag derived from T7 phage gene 10B
   3701..6331    -  CDS            yebT: YEBT_ECOLI - Experimental evidence at protein level: Swiss-Prot protein existence level 1. Component of a transport pathway that contributes to membrane integrity (PubMed:27795327). May directly span the intermembrane space, facilitating the transport of substrates across the periplasm (Probable). From Escherichia coli (strain K12).
   6303..510     -  CDS            yebS (across the origin): YEBS_ECOLI - Experimental evidence at protein level: Swiss-Prot protein existence level 1. Component of a transport pathway that contributes to membrane integrity. From Escherichia coli (strain K12).
