[The description below was written by a language model from this plasmid's Addgene catalogue record and pLannotate feature annotations shown in this document.]
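Description:
pBEL3250 is a 7,073 bp bacterial expression plasmid built on the pET17b backbone and carrying the Escherichia coli yebS-yebT operon, now known as letAB, for genetic complementation experiments. It replicates from a ColE1/pMB1-type origin accompanied by the rop gene and the pBR322 bom region. This is consistent with its catalogue listing as low copy, since Rop keeps plasmid copy number down. Selection is with ampicillin through the β-lactamase gene driven by its own promoter.

The payload lies on the reverse strand between a T7 promoter with the phage T7 gene 10 ribosome binding site and a T7 terminator. The yebS (LetA) coding sequence comes first and spans the numbering origin of the circular record. It is followed by yebT (LetB), and the two annotated reading frames overlap slightly, as expected if the native operon arrangement was preserved. A short fragment annotated as a T7 gene 10-derived tag sits between yebT and the terminator. This is probably residual vector sequence, and the record does not indicate that it is fused to LetB. Both proteins are described as components of a transport pathway that contributes to membrane integrity, with LetB possibly spanning the periplasm to move substrates between the membranes.

The record is internally inconsistent about the point mutation. The purpose line attributes R63K to LetB, whereas the mutation field assigns it to LetA, and the feature table cannot settle which is correct. In either case, the plasmid supplies a single-residue variant of the LetAB system alongside its partner protein. It is meant to test whether that variant restores function in strains lacking the transporter, as part of a structure-function study of LetA.
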