Addgene plasmid #247058: pBEL3250
Purpose: Genetic complementation plasmid of LetB(R63K) with LetA
Depositing lab: Gira Bhabha & Damian Ekiert. Depositing organization: Johns Hopkins University and School of Medicine. Publication: LetA defines a structurally distinct transporter family. Santarossa CC, Li Y, Yousef S, Hasdemir HS, Rodriguez CC, Haase MAB, Baek M, Coudray N, Pavek JG, Focke KN, Silverberg AL, Bautista C, Yeh JT, Marty MT, Baker D, Tajkhorshid E, Ekiert DC, Bhabha G. Nature. 2026 Jan 21. doi: 10.1038/s41586-025-09990-0. PubMed 41565823.
Backbone
  Vector backbone: pET17b
  Total vector size (bp): 7073
  Vector type: Bacterial Expression
Growth in bacteria
  Bacterial resistance: Ampicillin, 100 μg/mL
  Growth temperature: 37°C
  Growth strain: DH5alpha
  Copy number: Low Copy
Gene/Insert
  Gene/Insert name: YebST (alt name: LetAB)
  Species: Escherichia coli
  Mutation: LetA R63K
Terms and licenses: Academic/Nonprofit Terms; Industry Terms: Not Available to Industry
How to cite: pBEL3250 was a gift from Gira Bhabha & Damian Ekiert (Addgene plasmid # 247058 ; http://n2t.net/addgene:247058 ; RRID:Addgene_247058)
